Addgene plasmid #196228: pLV-Hygro-EF1A-RNF146(92-168)-EGFP
Purpose: EGFP fused to the C-terminus of a WWE domain within RNF146 & a hygromycin resistance cassette
Depositing lab: Robert Sobol. Depositing organization: University of South Alabama. Publication: Overexpression of the WWE domain of RNF146 modulates poly-(ADP)-ribose dynamics at sites of DNA damage. Al-Rahahleh RQ, Roos WP, Saville KM, Andrews JF, Wu Z, Koczor CA, Prakash A, Sobol RW. DNA Repair (Amst). 2025 Jun;150:103845. doi: 10.1016/j.dnarep.2025.103845. Epub 2025 May 21. PubMed 40403420.
Backbone
  Vector backbone: Lentriviral
  Backbone manufacturer: Vectorbuilder
  Backbone size w/o insert (bp): 8939
  Total vector size (bp): 9989
  Vector type: Mammalian Expression, Lentiviral
  Selectable markers: Hygromycin
Growth in bacteria
  Bacterial resistance: Ampicillin, 100 μg/mL
  Growth temperature: 37°C
  Growth strain: NEB Stable
  Copy number: High Copy
Gene/Insert
  Gene/Insert name: RNF146(92-168)-EGFP (alt name: WWE domain (RNF146))
  Species: H. sapiens (human)
  Insert size (bp): 1050
  Promoter: EF1A
  Tag / fusion protein: EGFP (C terminal on insert); Myc tag (N terminal on insert)
  Cloning method: Restriction Enzyme; 5′ cloning site MluI (unknown if destroyed); 3′ cloning site BamHI (unknown if destroyed)
  Sequencing primers: 5′ N/A; 3′ N/A
Terms and licenses: Academic/Nonprofit Terms; Industry Terms: Not Available to Industry
Depositor comments: Please visit https://doi.org/10.1101/2023.12.29.573650 for bioRxiv preprint.
How to cite: pLV-Hygro-EF1A-RNF146(92-168)-EGFP was a gift from Robert Sobol (Addgene plasmid # 196228 ; http://n2t.net/addgene:196228 ; RRID:Addgene_196228)
