[The description below was written by a language model from this plasmid's Addgene catalogue record and pLannotate feature annotations shown in this document.]
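Description:
pLV-Hygro-EF1A-RNF146(92-168)-EGFP is a third-generation-style, self-inactivating HIV-1 lentiviral transfer plasmid built on a commercial backbone, about 10 kb in total, for stable expression of a fluorescent fusion protein in mammalian cells. In bacteria it is maintained through a high-copy ColE1/pUC-type origin and selected with ampicillin via the β-lactamase gene. The backbone also carries an f1 origin, an SV40 origin and remnants of a lac/T7/T3 cloning region. Viral genomic RNA is driven by an RSV promoter fused to a truncated 5' LTR, followed by the Ψ packaging signal with a partial gag sequence, the Rev response element for Rev-dependent nuclear export, and the cPPT/CTS element. The ΔU3 3' LTR inactivates LTR promoter activity after integration, and an SV40 polyadenylation signal lies downstream.

The payload sits between Gateway attB sites. The human EF1A promoter with its intron drives residues 92–168 of human RNF146, which correspond to the WWE domain of this poly(ADP-ribose)-binding E3 ubiquitin ligase, fused at its C-terminus to EGFP. The catalogue entry also lists an N-terminal Myc tag, although the feature table does not annotate it. The annotation tool matched the RNF146 fragment to the rat orthologue, but the record states the species as human. A WPRE follows the fusion to enhance transcript expression. A separate mouse PGK promoter drives the hygromycin phosphotransferase gene, allowing selection of transduced cells. According to the associated publication title, the construct is used to overexpress the WWE domain and study poly(ADP-ribose) dynamics at sites of DNA damage.
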