Features (pLannotate 1.2.2; 33 found; start..end, strand, type, name):
      3..229     +  promoter       RSV promoter: Rous sarcoma virus enhancer/promoter
    230..410     +  LTR            5' LTR (truncated): truncated 5' long terminal repeat (LTR) from HIV-1
    457..582     +  misc_feature   HIV-1 Ψ: packaging signal of human immunodeficiency virus type 1
    566..929     +  CDS            HIV-1 gag (fragment): gag protein from human immunodeficiency virus 1; gag
   1075..1308    +  misc_feature   RRE: The Rev response element (RRE) of HIV-1 allows for Rev-dependent mRNA export from the nucleus to the cytoplasm.
   1685..1785    +  CDS            Rev (fragment): human immunodeficiency virus 1 (HIV-1) Rev protein; rev; enhances nuclear export of unspliced and incompletely spliced viral mRNAs
   1803..1920    +  misc_feature   cPPT/CTS: central polypurine tract and central termination sequence of HIV-1
   1938..1958    +  protein_bind   attB4: mutant version of attB; core recombination site for the Gateway® BP reaction BP Clonase™
   1978..2189    +  promoter       EF-1α core promoter: core promoter for human elongation factor EF-1α
   2190..2299    +  intron         EF-1α intron A (fragment): intron upstream of the start codon of human EF-1α
   2925..3128    +  intron         EF-1α intron A: truncated intron upstream of the start codon of human EF-1α
   3137..3161    +  protein_bind   attB1: mutant version of attB; recombination site for the Gateway® BP reaction BP Clonase™
   3231..3461    +  CDS            Rnf146 (fragment): RN146_RAT - Experimental evidence at protein level: Swiss-Prot protein existence level 1. E3 ubiquitin-protein ligase that specifically binds poly-ADP- ribosylated (PARsylated) proteins and mediates their ubiquitination and subsequent degradation. May regulate many important biological processes, such as cell survival and DNA damage response. Acts as an activator of the Wnt signaling pathway by mediating the ubiquitination of PARsylated AXIN1 and AXIN2, 2 key components of the beta-catenin destruction complex. Acts in cooperation with tankyrase proteins (TNKS and TNKS2), which mediate PARsylat
   3510..4229    +  CDS            EGFP: the original enhanced GFP (Yang et al., 1996) mammalian codon-optimized
   4236..4260    -  protein_bind   attB2: mutant version of attB; recombination site for the Gateway® BP reaction BP Clonase™
   4278..4866    +  misc_feature   WPRE: woodchuck hepatitis virus posttranscriptional regulatory element
   4897..5384    +  promoter       PGK promoter: mouse phosphoglycerate kinase 1 promoter
   5401..6423    +  CDS            hph: KHYB_ECOLX - Experimental evidence at protein level: Swiss-Prot protein existence level 1. The aminoglycoside phosphotransferases achieve inactivation of their antibiotic substrates by phosphorylation. Only phosphorylates hygromycin and closely related compounds such as demethyl analogs and destomycin. From Escherichia coli.
   6419..6496    +  CDS            nef (fragment): NEF_HV1Z2 - Experimental evidence at protein level: Swiss-Prot protein existence level 1. Extracellular Nef protein targets CD4(+) T-lymphocytes for apoptosis by interacting with CXCR4 surface receptors. From Human immunodeficiency virus type 1 group M subtype D (isolate Z2/CDC-Z34) (HIV-1).
   6498..6731    +  LTR            3' LTR (ΔU3): self-inactivating 3' long terminal repeat (LTR) from HIV-1
   6803..6924    +  polyA_signal   SV40 poly(A) signal: SV40 polyadenylation signal
   6964..7099    +  rep_origin     SV40 ori: SV40 origin of replication
   7120..7138    -  promoter       T7 promoter: promoter for bacteriophage T7 RNA polymerase
   7146..7301    +  CDS            lacZα (fragment): LacZα fragment of β-galactosidase; lacZ fragment
   7306..7734    +  rep_origin     f1 ori (sequence partly withheld): f1 bacteriophage origin of replication; arrow indicates direction of (+) strand synthesis
   7787..7891    +  promoter       AmpR promoter: bla
   7892..8752    +  CDS            AmpR: β-lactamase; bla; confers resistance to ampicillin, carbenicillin, and related antibiotics
   8923..9511    +  rep_origin     ori: high-copy-number ColE1/pMB1/pBR322/pUC origin of replication
   9694..9786    +  CDS            lacI (fragment): lac repressor; lacI; The lac repressor binds to the lac operator to inhibit transcription in E. coli. This inhibition can be relieved by adding lactose or isopropyl-β-D-thiogalactopyranoside (IPTG).
   9799..9820    +  protein_bind   CAP binding site: CAP binding activates transcription in the presence of cAMP. E. coli catabolite activator protein
   9835..9865    +  promoter       lac promoter: promoter for the E. coli lac operon
   9873..9889    +  protein_bind   lac operator: The lac repressor binds to the lac operator to inhibit transcription in E. coli. This inhibition can be relieved by adding lactose or isopropyl-β-D-thiogalactopyranoside (IPTG). lac repressor encoded by lacI
   9934..9952    +  promoter       T3 promoter: promoter for bacteriophage T3 RNA polymerase
>Addgene plasmid #196228 | pLV-Hygro-EF1A-RNF146(92-168)-EGFP | addgene full sequence | sequence record 398159 | Addgene NGS Result
AATGTAGTCTTATGCAATACTCTTGTAGTCTTGCAACATGGTAACGATGAGTTAGCAACATGCCTTACAA
GGAGAGAAAAAGCACCGTGCATGCCGATTGGTGGAAGTAAGGTGGTACGATCGTGCCTTATTAGGAAGGC
AACAGACGGGTCTGACATGGATTGGACGAACCACTGAATTGCCGCATTGCAGAGATATTGTATTTAAGTG
CCTAGCTCGATACATAAACGGGTCTCTCTGGTTAGACCAGATCTGAGCCTGGGAGCTCTCTGGCTAACTA
GGGAACCCACTGCTTAAGCCTCAATAAAGCTTGCCTTGAGTGCTTCAAGTAGTGTGTGCCCGTCTGTTGT
GTGACTCTGGTAACTAGAGATCCCTCAGACCCTTTTAGTCAGTGTGGAAAATCTCTAGCAGTGGCGCCCG
AACAGGGACTTGAAAGCGAAAGGGAAACCAGAGGAGCTCTCTCGACGCAGGACTCGGCTTGCTGAAGCGC
GCACGGCAAGAGGCGAGGGGCGGCGACTGGTGAGTACGCCAAAAATTTTGACTAGCGGAGGCTAGAAGGA
GAGAGATGGGTGCGAGAGCGTCAGTATTAAGCGGGGGAGAATTAGATCGCGATGGGAAAAAATTCGGTTA
AGGCCAGGGGGAAAGAAAAAATATAAATTAAAACATATAGTATGGGCAAGCAGGGAGCTAGAACGATTCG
CAGTTAATCCTGGCCTGTTAGAAACATCAGAAGGCTGTAGACAAATACTGGGACAGCTACAACCATCCCT
TCAGACAGGATCAGAAGAACTTAGATCATTATATAATACAGTAGCAACCCTCTATTGTGTGCATCAAAGG
ATAGAGATAAAAGACACCAAGGAAGCTTTAGACAAGATAGAGGAAGAGCAAAACAAAAGTAAGACCACCG
CACAGCAAGCGGCCGCTGATCTTCAGACCTGGAGGAGGAGATATGAGGGACAATTGGAGAAGTGAATTAT
ATAAATATAAAGTAGTAAAAATTGAACCATTAGGAGTAGCACCCACCAAGGCAAAGAGAAGAGTGGTGCA
GAGAGAAAAAAGAGCAGTGGGAATAGGAGCTTTGTTCCTTGGGTTCTTGGGAGCAGCAGGAAGCACTATG
GGCGCAGCGTCAATGACGCTGACGGTACAGGCCAGACAATTATTGTCTGGTATAGTGCAGCAGCAGAACA
ATTTGCTGAGGGCTATTGAGGCGCAACAGCATCTGTTGCAACTCACAGTCTGGGGCATCAAGCAGCTCCA
GGCAAGAATCCTGGCTGTGGAAAGATACCTAAAGGATCAACAGCTCCTGGGGATTTGGGGTTGCTCTGGA
AAACTCATTTGCACCACTGCTGTGCCTTGGAATGCTAGTTGGAGTAATAAATCTCTGGAACAGATTTGGA
ATCACACGACCTGGATGGAGTGGGACAGAGAAATTAACAATTACACAAGCTTAATACACTCCTTAATTGA
AGAATCGCAAAACCAGCAAGAAAAGAATGAACAAGAATTATTGGAATTAGATAAATGGGCAAGTTTGTGG
AATTGGTTTAACATAACAAATTGGCTGTGGTATATAAAATTATTCATAATGATAGTAGGAGGCTTGGTAG
GTTTAAGAATAGTTTTTGCTGTACTTTCTATAGTGAATAGAGTTAGGCAGGGATATTCACCATTATCGTT
TCAGACCCACCTCCCAACCCCGAGGGGACCCGACAGGCCCGAAGGAATAGAAGAAGAAGGTGGAGAGAGA
GACAGAGACAGATCCATTCGATTAGTGAACGGATCTCGACGGTATCGCTAGCTTTTAAAAGAAAAGGGGG
GATTGGGGGGTACAGTGCAGGGGAAAGAATAGTAGACATAATAGCAACAGACATACAAACTAAAGAATTA
CAAAAACAAATTACAAAAATTCAAAATTTTACTAGTGATTATCGGATCAACTTTGTATAGAAAAGTTGGG
CTCCGGTGCCCGTCAGTGGGCAGAGCGCACATCGCCCACAGTCCCCGAGAAGTTGGGGGGAGGGGTCGGC
AATTGAACCGGTGCCTAGAGAAGGTGGCGCGGGGTAAACTGGGAAAGTGATGTCGTGTACTGGCTCCGCC
TTTTTCCCGAGGGTGGGGGAGAACCGTATATAAGTGCAGTAGTCGCCGTGAACGTTCTTTTTCGCAACGG
GTTTGCCGCCAGAACACAGGTAAGTGCCGTGTGTGGTTCCCGCGGGCCTGGCCTCTTTACGGGTTATGGC
CCTTGCGTGCCTTGAATTACTTCCACCTGGCTGCAGTACGTGATTCTTGATCCCGAGCTTCGGGTTGGAA
GTGGGTGGGAGAGTTCGAGGCCTTGCGCTTAAGGAGCCCCTTCGCCTCGTGCTTGAGTTGAGGCCTGGCC
TGGGCGCTGGGGCCGCCGCGTGCGAATCTGGTGGCACCTTCGCGCCTGTCTCGCTGCTTTCGATAAGTCT
CTAGCCATTTAAAATTTTTGATGACCTGCTGCGACGCTTTTTTTCTGGCAAGATAGTCTTGTAAATGCGG
GCCAAGATCTGCACACTGGTATTTCGGTTTTTGGGGCCGCGGGCGGCGACGGGGCCCGTGCGTCCCAGCG
CACATGTTCGGCGAGGCGGGGCCTGCGAGCGCGGCCACCGAGAATCGGACGGGGGTAGTCTCAAGCTGGC
CGGCCTGCTCTGGTGCCTGGTCTCGCGCCGCCGTGTATCGCCCCGCCCTGGGCGGCAAGGCTGGCCCGGT
CGGCACCAGTTGCGTGAGCGGAAAGATGGCCGCTTCCCGGCCCTGCTGCAGGGAGCTCAAAATGGAGGAC
GCGGCGCTCGGGAGAGCGGGCGGGTGAGTCACCCACACAAAGGAAAAGGGCCTTTCCGTCCTCAGCCGTC
GCTTCATGTGACTCCACGGAGTACCGGGCGCCGTCCAGGCACCTCGATTAGTTCTCGAGCTTTTGGAGTA
CGTCGTCTTTAGGTTGGGGGGAGGGGTTTTATGCGATGGAGTTTCCCCACACTGAGTGGGTGGAGACTGA
AGTTAGGCCAGCTTGGCACTTGATGTAATTCTCCTTGGAATTTGCCCTTTTTGAGTTTGGATCTTGGTTC
ATTCTCAAGCCTCAGACAGTGGTTCAAAGTTTTTTTCTTCCATTTCAGGTGTCGTGACAAGTTTGTACAA
AAAAGCAGGCTGCCACCACGCGTGCCACCATGGAACAAAAACTCATCTCAGAAGAGGATCTGGGCAGCGG
CAGCGGCAGCGAAGAACTCAAGGCAGCAAGTAGAGGAAATGGTGAATATGCATGGTATTATGAAGGAAGA
AATGGGTGGTGGCAGTACGATGAGCGCACTAGTAGAGAGCTGGAAGATGCTTTTTCCAAAGGTAAAAAGA
ACACTGAAATGTTAATTGCTGGCTTTCTGTATGTCGCTGATCTTGAAAACATGGTTCAATATAGGAGAAA
TGAACATGGACGTCGCAGGAAGATTAAGCGATCTGGTGGCGGAGGCTCGGGCGGAGGTGGATCCGGTGGC
GGCGGATCAATGGTGAGCAAGGGCGAGGAGCTGTTCACCGGGGTGGTGCCCATCCTGGTCGAGCTGGACG
GCGACGTAAACGGCCACAAGTTCAGCGTGTCCGGCGAGGGCGAGGGCGATGCCACCTACGGCAAGCTGAC
CCTGAAGTTCATCTGCACCACCGGCAAGCTGCCCGTGCCCTGGCCCACCCTCGTGACCACCCTGACCTAC
GGCGTGCAGTGCTTCAGCCGCTACCCCGACCACATGAAGCAGCACGACTTCTTCAAGTCCGCCATGCCCG
AAGGCTACGTCCAGGAGCGCACCATCTTCTTCAAGGACGACGGCAACTACAAGACCCGCGCCGAGGTGAA
GTTCGAGGGCGACACCCTGGTGAACCGCATCGAGCTGAAGGGCATCGACTTCAAGGAGGACGGCAACATC
CTGGGGCACAAGCTGGAGTACAACTACAACAGCCACAACGTCTATATCATGGCCGACAAGCAGAAGAACG
GCATCAAGGTGAACTTCAAGATCCGCCACAACATCGAGGACGGCAGCGTGCAGCTCGCCGACCACTACCA
GCAGAACACCCCCATCGGCGACGGCCCCGTGCTGCTGCCCGACAACCACTACCTGAGCACCCAGTCCGCC
CTGAGCAAAGACCCCAACGAGAAGCGCGATCACATGGTCCTGCTGGAGTTCGTGACCGCCGCCGGGATCA
CTCTCGGCATGGACGAGCTGTACAAGTAATCTAGAACCCAGCTTTCTTGTACAAAGTGGTGATAATCGAA
TTCCGATAATCAACCTCTGGATTACAAAATTTGTGAAAGATTGACTGGTATTCTTAACTATGTTGCTCCT
TTTACGCTATGTGGATACGCTGCTTTAATGCCTTTGTATCATGCTATTGCTTCCCGTATGGCTTTCATTT
TCTCCTCCTTGTATAAATCCTGGTTGCTGTCTCTTTATGAGGAGTTGTGGCCCGTTGTCAGGCAACGTGG
CGTGGTGTGCACTGTGTTTGCTGACGCAACCCCCACTGGTTGGGGCATTGCCACCACCTGTCAGCTCCTT
TCCGGGACTTTCGCTTTCCCCCTCCCTATTGCCACGGCGGAACTCATCGCCGCCTGCCTTGCCCGCTGCT
GGACAGGGGCTCGGCTGTTGGGCACTGACAATTCCGTGGTGTTGTCGGGGAAGCTGACGTCCTTTCCATG
GCTGCTCGCCTGTGTTGCCACCTGGATTCTGCGCGGGACGTCCTTCTGCTACGTCCCTTCGGCCCTCAAT
CCAGCGGACCTTCCTTCCCGCGGCCTGCTGCCGGCTCTGCGGCCTCTTCCGCGTCTTCGCCTTCGCCCTC
AGACGAGTCGGATCTCCCTTTGGGCCGCCTCCCCGCATCGGGAATTCCCGCGGTTCGAATTCTACCGGGT
AGGGGAGGCGCTTTTCCCAAGGCAGTCTGGAGCATGCGCTTTAGCAGCCCCGCTGGGCACTTGGCGCTAC
ACAAGTGGCCTCTGGCCTCGCACACATTCCACATCCACCGGTAGGCGCCAACCGGCTCCGTTCTTTGGTG
GCCCCTTCGCGCCACCTTCTACTCCTCCCCTAGTCAGGAAGTTCCCCCCCGCCCCGCAGCTCGCGTCGTG
CAGGACGTGACAAATGGAAGTAGCACGTCTCACTAGTCTCGTGCAGATGGACAGCACCGCTGAGCAATGG
AAGCGGGTAGGCCTTTGGGGCAGCGGCCAATAGCAGCTTTGCTCCTTCGCTTTCTGGGCTCAGAGGCTGG
GAAGGGGTGGGTCCGGGGGCGGGCTCAGGGGCGGGGCGGGCGCCCGAAGGTCCTCCGGAGGCCCGGCATT
CTGCACGCTTCAAAAGCGCACGTCTGCCGCGCTGTTCTCCTCTTCCTCATCTCCGGGCCTTTCGACCTCA
CGTGGCCACCATGAAAAAGCCTGAACTCACCGCGACGTCTGTCGAGAAGTTTCTGATCGAAAAGTTCGAC
AGCGTCTCCGACCTGATGCAGCTCTCGGAGGGCGAAGAATCTCGTGCTTTCAGCTTCGATGTAGGAGGGC
GTGGATATGTCCTGCGGGTAAATAGCTGCGCCGATGGTTTCTACAAAGATCGTTATGTTTATCGGCACTT
TGCATCGGCCGCGCTCCCGATTCCGGAAGTGCTTGACATTGGGGAATTTAGCGAGAGCCTGACCTATTGC
ATCTCCCGCCGTGCACAGGGTGTCACGTTGCAAGACCTGCCTGAAACCGAACTGCCCGCTGTTCTGCAGC
CGGTCGCGGAGGCCATGGATGCGATCGCTGCGGCCGATCTTAGCCAGACGAGCGGGTTCGGCCCATTCGG
ACCGCAAGGAATCGGTCAATACACTACATGGCGTGATTTCATATGCGCGATTGCTGATCCCCATGTGTAT
CACTGGCAAACTGTGATGGACGACACCGTCAGTGCGTCCGTCGCGCAGGCTCTCGATGAGCTGATGCTTT
GGGCCGAGGACTGCCCCGAAGTCCGGCACCTCGTGCACGCGGATTTCGGCTCCAACAATGTCCTGACGGA
CAATGGCCGCATAACAGCGGTCATTGACTGGAGCGAGGCGATGTTCGGGGATTCCCAATACGAGGTCGCC
AACATCTTCTTCTGGAGGCCGTGGTTGGCTTGTATGGAGCAGCAGACGCGCTACTTCGAGCGGAGGCATC
CGGAGCTTGCAGGATCGCCGCGGCTCCGGGCGTATATGCTCCGCATTGGTCTTGACCAACTCTATCAGAG
CTTGGTTGACGGCAATTTCGATGATGCAGCTTGGGCGCAGGGTCGATGCGACGCAATCGTCCGATCCGGA
GCCGGGACTGTCGGGCGTACACAAATCGCCCGCAGAAGCGCGGCCGTCTGGACCGATGGCTGTGTAGAAG
TACTCGCCGATAGTGGAAACCGACGCCCCAGCACTCGTCCGAGGGCAAAGGAATAGGGTACCTTTAAGAC
CAATGACTTACAAGGCAGCTGTAGATCTTAGCCACTTTTTAAAAGAAAAGGGGGGACTGGAAGGGCTAAT
TCACTCCCAACGAAGACAAGATCTGCTTTTTGCTTGTACTGGGTCTCTCTGGTTAGACCAGATCTGAGCC
TGGGAGCTCTCTGGCTAACTAGGGAACCCACTGCTTAAGCCTCAATAAAGCTTGCCTTGAGTGCTTCAAG
TAGTGTGTGCCCGTCTGTTGTGTGACTCTGGTAACTAGAGATCCCTCAGACCCTTTTAGTCAGTGTGGAA
AATCTCTAGCAGTAGTAGTTCATGTCATCTTATTATTCAGTATTTATAACTTGCAAAGAAATGAATATCA
GAGAGTGAGAGGAACTTGTTTATTGCAGCTTATAATGGTTACAAATAAAGCAATAGCATCACAAATTTCA
CAAATAAAGCATTTTTTTCACTGCATTCTAGTTGTGGTTTGTCCAAACTCATCAATGTATCTTATCATGT
CTGGCTCTAGCTATCCCGCCCCTAACTCCGCCCATCCCGCCCCTAACTCCGCCCAGTTCCGCCCATTCTC
CGCCCCATGGCTGACTAATTTTTTTTATTTATGCAGAGGCCGAGGCCGCCTCGGCCTCTGAGCTATTCCA
GAAGTAGTGAGGAGGCTTTTTTGGAGGCCTAGGGACGTACCCAATTCGCCCTATAGTGAGTCGTATTACG
CGCGCTCACTGGCCGTCGTTTTACAACGTCGTGACTGGGAAAACCCTGGCGTTACCCAACTTAATCGCCT
TGCAGCACATCCCCCTTTCGCCAGCTGGCGTAATAGCGAAGAGGCCCGCACCGATCGCCCTTCCCAACAG
TTGCGCAGCCTGAATGGCGAATGGG
[124 nt withheld, positions 7306-7429]
C
[91 nt withheld, positions 7431-7521]
A
[49 nt withheld, positions 7523-7571]
CCTTTGACGTTGGAGTCCACGTTCTTT
[37 nt withheld, positions 7599-7635]
ACCCTATCTCGGTCTATTCTTTTGATTTATAAGGGATTTTGCCGATTTCGGCCTATTGGTTAAAAAATGA
GCTGATTTAACAAAAATTTAACGCGAATTTTAACAAAATATTAACGCTTACAATTTAGGTGGCACTTTTC
GGGGAAATGTGCGCGGAACCCCTATTTGTTTATTTTTCTAAATACATTCAAATATGTATCCGCTCATGAG
ACAATAACCCTGATAAATGCTTCAATAATATTGAAAAAGGAAGAGTATGAGTATTCAACATTTCCGTGTC
GCCCTTATTCCCTTTTTTGCGGCATTTTGCCTTCCTGTTTTTGCTCACCCAGAAACGCTGGTGAAAGTAA
AAGATGCTGAAGATCAGTTGGGTGCACGAGTGGGTTACATCGAACTGGATCTCAACAGCGGTAAGATCCT
TGAGAGTTTTCGCCCCGAAGAACGTTTTCCAATGATGAGCACTTTTAAAGTTCTGCTATGTGGCGCGGTA
TTATCCCGTATTGACGCCGGGCAAGAGCAACTCGGTCGCCGCATACACTATTCTCAGAATGACTTGGTTG
AGTACTCACCAGTCACAGAAAAGCATCTTACGGATGGCATGACAGTAAGAGAATTATGCAGTGCTGCCAT
AACCATGAGTGATAACACTGCGGCCAACTTACTTCTGACAACGATCGGAGGACCGAAGGAGCTAACCGCT
TTTTTGCACAACATGGGGGATCATGTAACTCGCCTTGATCGTTGGGAACCGGAGCTGAATGAAGCCATAC
CAAACGACGAGCGTGACACCACGATGCCTGTAGCAATGGCAACAACGTTGCGCAAACTATTAACTGGCGA
ACTACTTACTCTAGCTTCCCGGCAACAATTAATAGACTGGATGGAGGCGGATAAAGTTGCAGGACCACTT
CTGCGCTCGGCCCTTCCGGCTGGCTGGTTTATTGCTGATAAATCTGGAGCCGGTGAGCGTGGGTCTCGCG
GTATCATTGCAGCACTGGGGCCAGATGGTAAGCCCTCCCGTATCGTAGTTATCTACACGACGGGGAGTCA
GGCAACTATGGATGAACGAAATAGACAGATCGCTGAGATAGGTGCCTCACTGATTAAGCATTGGTAACTG
TCAGACCAAGTTTACTCATATATACTTTAGATTGATTTAAAACTTCATTTTTAATTTAAAAGGATCTAGG
TGAAGATCCTTTTTGATAATCTCATGACCAAAATCCCTTAACGTGAGTTTTCGTTCCACTGAGCGTCAGA
CCCCGTAGAAAAGATCAAAGGATCTTCTTGAGATCCTTTTTTTCTGCGCGTAATCTGCTGCTTGCAAACA
AAAAAACCACCGCTACCAGCGGTGGTTTGTTTGCCGGATCAAGAGCTACCAACTCTTTTTCCGAAGGTAA
CTGGCTTCAGCAGAGCGCAGATACCAAATACTGTTCTTCTAGTGTAGCCGTAGTTAGGCCACCACTTCAA
GAACTCTGTAGCACCGCCTACATACCTCGCTCTGCTAATCCTGTTACCAGTGGCTGCTGCCAGTGGCGAT
AAGTCGTGTCTTACCGGGTTGGACTCAAGACGATAGTTACCGGATAAGGCGCAGCGGTCGGGCTGAACGG
GGGGTTCGTGCACACAGCCCAGCTTGGAGCGAACGACCTACACCGAACTGAGATACCTACAGCGTGAGCT
ATGAGAAAGCGCCACGCTTCCCGAAGAGAGAAAGGCGGACAGGTATCCGGTAAGCGGCAGGGTCGGAACA
GGAGAGCGCACGAGGGAGCTTCCAGGGGGAAACGCCTGGTATCTTTATAGTCCTGTCGGGTTTCGCCACC
TCTGACTTGAGCGTCGATTTTTGTGATGCTCGTCAGGGGGGCGGAGCCTATGGAAAAACGCCAGCAACGC
GGCCTTTTTACGGTTCCTGGCCTTTTGCTGGCCTTTTGCTCACATGTTCTTTCCTGCGTTATCCCCTGAT
TCTGTGGATAACCGTATTACCGCCTTTGAGTGAGCTGATACCGCTCGCCGCAGCCGAACGACCGAGCGCA
GCGAGTCAGTGAGCGAGGAAGCGGAAGAGCGCCCAATACGCAAACCGCCTCTCCCCGCGCGTTGGCCGAT
TCATTAATGCAGCTGGCACGACAGGTTTCCCGACTGGAAAGCGGGCAGTGAGCGCAACGCAATTAATGTG
AGTTAGCTCACTCATTAGGCACCCCAGGCTTTACACTTTATGCTTCCGGCTCGTATGTTGTGTGGAATTG
TGAGCGGATAACAATTTCACACAGGAAACAGCTATGACCATGATTACGCCAAGCGCGCAATTAACCCTCA
CTAAAGGGAACAAAAGCTGGAGCTGCAAGCTT
